>Addgene plasmid #75671 | WNK2 gRNA (BRDN0001162416) | addgene full sequence | sequence record 184336 | Addgene Assembled Sequence
CCCGGGTGCAAAGATGGATAAAGTTTTAAACAGAGAGGAATCTTTGCAGCTAATGGACCTTCTAGGTCTT
GAAAGGAGTGGGAATTGGCTCCGGTGCCCGTCAGTGGGCAGAGCGCACATCGCCCACAGTCCCCGAGAAG
TTGGGGGGAGGGGTCGGCAATTGATCCGGTGCCTAGAGAAGGTGGCGCGGGGTAAACTGGGAAAGTGATG
TCGTGTACTGGCTCCGCCTTTTTCCCGAGGGTGGGGGAGAACCGTATATAAGTGCAGTAGTCGCCGTGAA
CGTTCTTTTTCGCAACGGGTTTGCCGCCAGAACACAGGTAAGTGCCGTGTGTGGTTCCCGCGGGCCTGGC
CTCTTTACGGGTTATGGCCCTTGCGTGCCTTGAATTACTTCCACCTGGCTGCAGTACGTGATTCTTGATC
CCGAGCTTCGGGTTGGAAGTGGGTGGGAGAGTTCGAGGCCTTGCGCTTAAGGAGCCCCTTCGCCTCGTGC
TTGAGTTGAGGCCTGGCCTGGGCGCTGGGGCCGCCGCGTGCGAATCTGGTGGCACCTTCGCGCCTGTCTC
GCTGCTTTCGATAAGTCTCTAGCCATTTAAAATTTTTGATGACCTGCTGCGACGCTTTTTTTCTGGCAAG
ATAGTCTTGTAAATGCGGGCCAAGATCTGCACACTGGTATTTCGGTTTTTGGGGCCGCGGGCGGCGACGG
GGCCCGTGCGTCCCAGCGCACATGTTCGGCGAGGCGGGGCCTGCGAGCGCGGCCACCGAGAATCGGACGG
GGGTAGTCTCAAGCTGGCCGGCCTGCTCTGGTGCCTGGCCTCGCGCCGCCGTGTATCGCCCCGCCCTGGG
CGGCAAGGCTGGCCCGGTCGGCACCAGTTGCGTGAGCGGAAAGATGGCCGCTTCCCGGCCCTGCTGCAGG
GAGCTCAAAATGGAGGACGCGGCGCTCGGGAGAGCGGGCGGGTGAGTCACCCACACAAAGGAAAAGGGCC
TTTCCGTCCTCAGCCGTCGCTTCATGTGACTCCACGGAGTACCGGGCGCCGTCCAGGCACCTCGATTAGT
TCTCGAGCTTTTGGAGTACGTCGTCTTTAGGTTGGGGGGAGGGGTTTTATGCGATGGAGTTTCCCCACAC
TGAGTGGGTGGAGACTGAAGTTAGGCCAGCTTGGCACTTGATGTAATTCTCCTTGGAATTTGCCCTTTTT
GAGTTTGGATCTTGGTTCATTCTCAAGCCTCAGACAGTGGTTCAAAGTTTTTTTCTTCCATTTCAGGTGT
CGTGACGTACGGCCACCATGACCGAGTACAAGCCCACGGTGCGCCTCGCCACCCGCGACGACGTCCCCAG
GGCCGTACGCACCCTCGCCGCCGCGTTCGCCGACTACCCCGCCACGCGCCACACCGTCGATCCGGACCGC
CACATCGAGCGGGTCACCGAGCTGCAAGAACTCTTCCTCACGCGCGTCGGGCTCGACATCGGCAAGGTGT
GGGTCGCGGACGACGGCGCCGCCGTGGCGGTCTGGACCACGCCGGAGAGCGTCGAAGCGGGGGCGGTGTT
CGCCGAGATCGGCCCGCGCATGGCCGAGTTGAGCGGTTCCCGGCTGGCCGCGCAGCAACAGATGGAAGGC
CTCCTGGCGCCGCACCGGCCCAAGGAGCCCGCGTGGTTCCTGGCCACCGTCGGAGTCTCGCCCGACCACC
AGGGCAAGGGTCTGGGCAGCGCCGTCGTGCTCCCCGGAGTGGAGGCGGCCGAGCGCGCCGGGGTGCCCGC
CTTCCTGGAGACCTCCGCGCCCCGCAACCTCCCCTTCTACGAGCGGCTCGGCTTCACCGTCACCGCCGAC
GTCGAGGTGCCCGAAGGACCGCGCACCTGGTGCATGACCCGCAAGCCCGGTGCCTGAACGCGTTAAGTCG
ACAATCAACCTCTGGATTACAAAATTTGTGAAAGATTGACTGGTATTCTTAACTATGTTGCTCCTTTTAC
GCTATGTGGATACGCTGCTTTAATGCCTTTGTATCATGCTATTGCTTCCCGTATGGCTTTCATTTTCTCC
TCCTTGTATAAATCCTGGTTGCTGTCTCTTTATGAGGAGTTGTGGCCCGTTGTCAGGCAACGTGGCGTGG
TGTGCACTGTGTTTGCTGACGCAACCCCCACTGGTTGGGGCATTGCCACCACCTGTCAGCTCCTTTCCGG
GACTTTCGCTTTCCCCCTCCCTATTGCCACGGCGGAACTCATCGCCGCCTGCCTTGCCCGCTGCTGGACA
GGGGCTCGGCTGTTGGGCACTGACAATTCCGTGGTGTTGTCGGGGAAATCATCGTCCTTTCCTTGGCTGC
TCGCCTGTGTTGCCACCTGGATTCTGCGCGGGACGTCCTTCTGCTACGTCCCTTCGGCCCTCAATCCAGC
GGACCTTCCTTCCCGCGGCCTGCTGCCGGCTCTGCGGCCTCTTCCGCGTCTTCGCCTTCGCCCTCAGACG
AGTCGGATCTCCCTTTGGGCCGCCTCCCCGCGTCGACTTTAAGACCAATGACTTACAAGGCAGCTGTAGA
TCTTAGCCACTTTTTAAAAGAAAAGGGGGGACTGGAAGGGCTAATTCACTCCCAACGAAGACAAGATCTG
CTTTTTGCTTGTACTGGGTCTCTCTGGTTAGACCAGATCTGAGCCTGGGAGCTCTCTGGCTAACTAGGGA
ACCCACTGCTTAAGCCTCAATAAAGCTTGCCTTGAGTGCTTCAAGTAGTGTGTGCCCGTCTGTTGTGTGA
CTCTGGTAACTAGAGATCCCTCAGACCCTTTTAGTCAGTGTGGAAAATCTCTAGCAGTACGTATAGTAGT
TCATGTCATCTTATTATTCAGTATTTATAACTTGCAAAGAAATGAATATCAGAGAGTGAGAGGAACTTGT
TTATTGCAGCTTATAATGGTTACAAATAAAGCAATAGCATCACAAATTTCACAAATAAAGCATTTTTTTC
ACTGCATTCTAGTTGTGGTTTGTCCAAACTCATCAATGTATCTTATCATGTCTGGCTCTAGCTATCCCGC
CCCTAACTCCGCCCATCCCGCCCCTAACTCCGCCCAGTTCCGCCCATTCTCCGCCCCATGGCTGACTAAT
TTTTTTTATTTATGCAGAGGCCGAGGCCGCCTCGGCCTCTGAGCTATTCCAGAAGTAGTGAGGAGGCTTT
TTTGGAGGCCTAGGGACGTACCCAATTCGCCCTATAGTGAGTCGTATTACGCGCGCTCACTGGCCGTCGT
TTTACAACGTCGTGACTGGGAAAACCCTGGCGTTACCCAACTTAATCGCCTTGCAGCACATCCCCCTTTC
GCCAGCTGGCGTAATAGCGAAGAGGCCCGCACCGATCGCCCTTCCCAACAGTTGCGCAGCCTGAATGGCG
AATGGG
[124 nt withheld, positions 3367-3490]
C
[91 nt withheld, positions 3492-3582]
A
[49 nt withheld, positions 3584-3632]
CCTTTGACGTTGGAGTCCACGTTCTTT
[37 nt withheld, positions 3660-3696]
ACCCTATCTCGGTCTATTCTTTTGATTTATAAGGGATTTTGCCGATTTCGGCCTATTGGTTAAAAAATGA
GCTGATTTAACAAAAATTTAACGCGAATTTTAACAAAATATTAACGCTTACAATTTAGGTGGCACTTTTC
GGGGAAATGTGCGCGGAACCCCTATTTGTTTATTTTTCTAAATACATTCAAATATGTATCCGCTCATGAG
ACAATAACCCTGATAAATGCTTCAATAATATTGAAAAAGGAAGAGTATGAGTATTCAACATTTCCGTGTC
GCCCTTATTCCCTTTTTTGCGGCATTTTGCCTTCCTGTTTTTGCTCACCCAGAAACGCTGGTGAAAGTAA
AAGATGCTGAAGATCAGTTGGGTGCACGAGTGGGTTACATCGAACTGGATCTCAACAGCGGTAAGATCCT
TGAGAGTTTTCGCCCCGAAGAACGTTTTCCAATGATGAGCACTTTTAAAGTTCTGCTATGTGGCGCGGTA
TTATCCCGTATTGACGCCGGGCAAGAGCAACTCGGTCGCCGCATACACTATTCTCAGAATGACTTGGTTG
AGTACTCACCAGTCACAGAAAAGCATCTTACGGATGGCATGACAGTAAGAGAATTATGCAGTGCTGCCAT
AACCATGAGTGATAACACTGCGGCCAACTTACTTCTGACAACGATCGGAGGACCGAAGGAGCTAACCGCT
TTTTTGCACAACATGGGGGATCATGTAACTCGCCTTGATCGTTGGGAACCGGAGCTGAATGAAGCCATAC
CAAACGACGAGCGTGACACCACGATGCCTGTAGCAATGGCAACAACGTTGCGCAAACTATTAACTGGCGA
ACTACTTACTCTAGCTTCCCGGCAACAATTAATAGACTGGATGGAGGCGGATAAAGTTGCAGGACCACTT
CTGCGCTCGGCCCTTCCGGCTGGCTGGTTTATTGCTGATAAATCTGGAGCCGGTGAGCGTGGGTCTCGCG
GTATCATTGCAGCACTGGGGCCAGATGGTAAGCCCTCCCGTATCGTAGTTATCTACACGACGGGGAGTCA
GGCAACTATGGATGAACGAAATAGACAGATCGCTGAGATAGGTGCCTCACTGATTAAGCATTGGTAACTG
TCAGACCAAGTTTACTCATATATACTTTAGATTGATTTAAAACTTCATTTTTAATTTAAAAGGATCTAGG
TGAAGATCCTTTTTGATAATCTCATGACCAAAATCCCTTAACGTGAGTTTTCGTTCCACTGAGCGTCAGA
CCCCGTAGAAAAGATCAAAGGATCTTCTTGAGATCCTTTTTTTCTGCGCGTAATCTGCTGCTTGCAAACA
AAAAAACCACCGCTACCAGCGGTGGTTTGTTTGCCGGATCAAGAGCTACCAACTCTTTTTCCGAAGGTAA
CTGGCTTCAGCAGAGCGCAGATACCAAATACTGTTCTTCTAGTGTAGCCGTAGTTAGGCCACCACTTCAA
GAACTCTGTAGCACCGCCTACATACCTCGCTCTGCTAATCCTGTTACCAGTGGCTGCTGCCAGTGGCGAT
AAGTCGTGTCTTACCGGGTTGGACTCAAGACGATAGTTACCGGATAAGGCGCAGCGGTCGGGCTGAACGG
GGGGTTCGTGCACACAGCCCAGCTTGGAGCGAACGACCTACACCGAACTGAGATACCTACAGCGTGAGCT
ATGAGAAAGCGCCACGCTTCCCGAAGGGAGAAAGGCGGACAGGTATCCGGTAAGCGGCAGGGTCGGAACA
GGAGAGCGCACGAGGGAGCTTCCAGGGGGAAACGCCTGGTATCTTTATAGTCCTGTCGGGTTTCGCCACC
TCTGACTTGAGCGTCGATTTTTGTGATGCTCGTCAGGGGGGCGGAGCCTATGGAAAAACGCCAGCAACGC
GGCCTTTTTACGGTTCCTGGCCTTTTGCTGGCCTTTTGCTCACATGTTCTTTCCTGCGTTATCCCCTGAT
TCTGTGGATAACCGTATTACCGCCTTTGAGTGAGCTGATACCGCTCGCCGCAGCCGAACGACCGAGCGCA
GCGAGTCAGTGAGCGAGGAAGCGGAAGAGCGCCCAATACGCAAACCGCCTCTCCCCGCGCGTTGGCCGAT
TCATTAATGCAGCTGGCACGACAGGTTTCCCGACTGGAAAGCGGGCAGTGAGCGCAACGCAATTAATGTG
AGTTAGCTCACTCATTAGGCACCCCAGGCTTTACACTTTATGCTTCCGGCTCGTATGTTGTGTGGAATTG
TGAGCGGATAACAATTTCACACAGGAAACAGCTATGACCATGATTACGCCAAGCGCGCAATTAACCCTCA
CTAAAGGGAACAAAAGCTGGAGCTGCAAGCTTAATGTAGTCTTATGCAATACTCTTGTAGTCTTGCAACA
TGGTAACGATGAGTTAGCAACATGCCTTACAAGGAGAGAAAAAGCACCGTGCATGCCGATTGGTGGAAGT
AAGGTGGTACGATCGTGCCTTATTAGGAAGGCAACAGACGGGTCTGACATGGATTGGACGAACCACTGAA
TTGCCGCATTGCAGAGATATTGTATTTAAGTGCCTAGCTCGATACATAAACGGGTCTCTCTGGTTAGACC
AGATCTGAGCCTGGGAGCTCTCTGGCTAACTAGGGAACCCACTGCTTAAGCCTCAATAAAGCTTGCCTTG
AGTGCTTCAAGTAGTGTGTGCCCGTCTGTTGTGTGACTCTGGTAACTAGAGATCCCTCAGACCCTTTTAG
TCAGTGTGGAAAATCTCTAGCAGTGGCGCCCGAACAGGGACTTGAAAGCGAAAGGGAAACCAGAGGAGCT
CTCTCGACGCAGGACTCGGCTTGCTGAAGCGCGCACGGCAAGAGGCGAGGGGCGGCGACTGGTGAGTACG
CCAAAAATTTTGACTAGCGGAGGCTAGAAGGAGAGAGATGGGTGCGAGAGCGTCAGTATTAAGCGGGGGA
GAATTAGATCGCGATGGGAAAAAATTCGGTTAAGGCCAGGGGGAAAGAAAAAATATAAATTAAAACATAT
AGTATGGGCAAGCAGGGAGCTAGAACGATTCGCAGTTAATCCTGGCCTGTTAGAAACATCAGAAGGCTGT
AGACAAATACTGGGACAGCTACAACCATCCCTTCAGACAGGATCAGAAGAACTTAGATCATTATATAATA
CAGTAGCAACCCTCTATTGTGTGCATCAAAGGATAGAGATAAAAGACACCAAGGAAGCTTTAGACAAGAT
AGAGGAAGAGCAAAACAAAAGTAAGACCACCGCACAGCAAGCGGCCGCTGATCTTCAGACCTGGAGGAGG
AGATATGAGGGACAATTGGAGAAGTGAATTATATAAATATAAAGTAGTAAAAATTGAACCATTAGGAGTA
GCACCCACCAAGGCAAAGAGAAGAGTGGTGCAGAGAGAAAAAAGAGCAGTGGGAATAGGAGCTTTGTTCC
TTGGGTTCTTGGGAGCAGCAGGAAGCACTATGGGCGCAGCGTCAATGACGCTGACGGTACAGGCCAGACA
ATTATTGTCTGGTATAGTGCAGCAGCAGAACAATTTGCTGAGGGCTATTGAGGCGCAACAGCATCTGTTG
CAACTCACAGTCTGGGGCATCAAGCAGCTCCAGGCAAGAATCCTGGCTGTGGAAAGATACCTAAAGGATC
AACAGCTCCTGGGGATTTGGGGTTGCTCTGGAAAACTCATTTGCACCACTGCTGTGCCTTGGAATGCTAG
TTGGAGTAATAAATCTCTGGAACAGATTTGGAATCACACGACCTGGATGGAGTGGGACAGAGAAATTAAC
AATTACACAAGCTTAATACACTCCTTAATTGAAGAATCGCAAAACCAGCAAGAAAAGAATGAACAAGAAT
TATTGGAATTAGATAAATGGGCAAGTTTGTGGAATTGGTTTAACATAACAAATTGGCTGTGGTATATAAA
ATTATTCATAATGATAGTAGGAGGCTTGGTAGGTTTAAGAATAGTTTTTGCTGTACTTTCTATAGTGAAT
AGAGTTAGGCAGGGATATTCACCATTATCGTTTCAGACCCACCTCCCAACCCCGAGGGGACCCAGAGAGG
GCCTATTTCCCATGATTCCTTCATATTTGCATATACGATACAAGGCTGTTAGAGAGATAATTAGAATTAA
TTTGACTGTAAACACAAAGATATTAGTACAAAATACGTGACGTAGAAAGTAATAATTTCTTGGGTAGTTT
GCAGTTTTAAAATTATGTTTTAAAATGGACTATCATATGCTTACCGTAACTTGAAAGTATTTCGATTTCT
TGGCTTTATATATCTTGTGGAAAGGACGAAACACCGAGGCCAACCTGTGTACCCAGGTTTTAGAGCTAGA
AATAGCAAGTTAAAATAAGGCTAGTCCGTTATCAACTTGAAAAAGTGGCACCGAGTCGGTGCTTTTTTAA
GCTTGGCGTAACTAGATCTTGAGACAAATGGCAGTATTCATCCACAATTTTAAAAGAAAAGGGGGGATTG
GGGGGTACAGTGCAGGGGAAAGAATAGTAGACATAATAGCAACAGACATACAAACTAAAGAATTACAAAA
ACAAATTACAAAAATTCAAAATTTTCGGGTTTATTACAGGGACAGCAGAGATCCACTTTGGCGCCGGCTC
GAGGGGG
Features (pLannotate 1.2.2; 29 found; start..end, strand, type, name):
     14..80      +  CDS            small t antigen (fragment): SV40 (simian virus 40) small t antigen
    106..317     +  promoter       EF-1α core promoter: core promoter for human elongation factor EF-1α
    318..1256    +  intron         EF-1α intron A: intron upstream of the start codon of human EF-1α
   1278..1877    +  CDS            PuroR (fragment): puromycin N-acetyltransferase; pac from Streptomyces; confers resistance to puromycin
   1893..2481    +  misc_feature   WPRE: woodchuck hepatitis virus posttranscriptional regulatory element
   2532..2551    +  misc_feature   cPPT/CTS (fragment): central polypurine tract and central termination sequence of HIV-1
   2553..2786    +  LTR            3' LTR (ΔU3): self-inactivating 3' long terminal repeat (LTR) from HIV-1
   2864..2985    +  polyA_signal   SV40 poly(A) signal: SV40 polyadenylation signal
   3025..3160    +  rep_origin     SV40 ori: SV40 origin of replication
   3181..3199    -  promoter       T7 promoter: promoter for bacteriophage T7 RNA polymerase
   3207..3362    +  CDS            lacZα (fragment): LacZα fragment of β-galactosidase; lacZ fragment
   3367..3795    +  rep_origin     f1 ori (sequence partly withheld): f1 bacteriophage origin of replication; arrow indicates direction of (+) strand synthesis
   3848..3952    +  promoter       AmpR promoter: bla
   3953..4813    +  CDS            AmpR: β-lactamase; bla; confers resistance to ampicillin, carbenicillin, and related antibiotics
   4984..5572    +  rep_origin     ori: high-copy-number ColE1/pMB1/pBR322/pUC origin of replication
   5755..5847    +  CDS            lacI (fragment): lac repressor; lacI; The lac repressor binds to the lac operator to inhibit transcription in E. coli. This inhibition can be relieved by adding lactose or isopropyl-β-D-thiogalactopyranoside (IPTG).
   5860..5881    +  protein_bind   CAP binding site: CAP binding activates transcription in the presence of cAMP. E. coli catabolite activator protein
   5896..5926    +  promoter       lac promoter: promoter for the E. coli lac operon
   5934..5950    +  protein_bind   lac operator: The lac repressor binds to the lac operator to inhibit transcription in E. coli. This inhibition can be relieved by adding lactose or isopropyl-β-D-thiogalactopyranoside (IPTG). lac repressor encoded by lacI
   5995..6013    +  promoter       T3 promoter: promoter for bacteriophage T3 RNA polymerase
   6041..6267    +  promoter       RSV promoter: Rous sarcoma virus enhancer/promoter
   6268..6448    +  LTR            5' LTR (truncated): truncated 5' long terminal repeat (LTR) from HIV-1
   6495..6620    +  misc_feature   HIV-1 Ψ: packaging signal of human immunodeficiency virus type 1
   6604..6967    +  CDS            HIV-1 gag (fragment): gag protein from human immunodeficiency virus 1; gag
   7113..7346    +  misc_feature   RRE: The Rev response element (RRE) of HIV-1 allows for Rev-dependent mRNA export from the nucleus to the cytoplasm.
   7723..7749    +  CDS            Rev (fragment): human immunodeficiency virus 1 (HIV-1) Rev protein; rev; enhances nuclear export of unspliced and incompletely spliced viral mRNAs
   7753..7993    +  promoter       U6 promoter: RNA polymerase III promoter for human U6 snRNA
   8023..8098    +  misc_RNA       gRNA scaffold: guide RNA scaffold for the Streptococcus pyogenes CRISPR/Cas9 system
   8154..8271    +  misc_feature   cPPT/CTS: central polypurine tract and central termination sequence of HIV-1
