[The description below was written by a language model from this plasmid's Addgene catalogue record and pLannotate feature annotations shown in this document.]
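Description:
WNK2 gRNA (BRDN0001162416) is a third-generation lentiviral CRISPR guide plasmid built on the lentiGuide-Puro backbone, carrying a single guide RNA directed against human WNK2, a WNK-family kinase gene. It is one member of a human kinome gRNA collection. In bacteria the 8.3 kb plasmid is maintained through a high-copy ColE1/pUC-type origin and selected with ampicillin via the β-lactamase gene. An f1 origin, an SV40 origin and remnants of lac and T7/T3 promoter elements are also present as backbone carry-over.

The lentiviral cassette starts with an RSV promoter fused to a truncated HIV-1 5' LTR, which makes genomic RNA transcription in packaging cells independent of Tat. This is followed by the Ψ packaging signal with a gag fragment, and then the Rev response element for Rev-dependent nuclear export. The cassette ends in a self-inactivating ΔU3 3' LTR that disables LTR promoter activity after integration, followed by an SV40 polyadenylation signal.

Within the transfer region, the human U6 RNA polymerase III promoter drives the WNK2-targeting spacer joined to the Streptococcus pyogenes Cas9 guide scaffold. A cPPT/CTS element, which aids nuclear import of the viral genome, sits downstream. A separate EF-1α core promoter with its intron A drives puromycin N-acetyltransferase for selection of transduced mammalian cells, and a WPRE boosts transcript expression.

The plasmid does not encode Cas9, so it must be paired with a separate Cas9 vector or used in cells that already express Cas9. Its typical use is generating WNK2 knockouts or loss-of-function cell populations by lentiviral delivery.
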