Addgene plasmid #75671: WNK2 gRNA (BRDN0001162416)
Purpose: 3rd generation lentiviral gRNA plasmid targeting human WNK2
Depositing lab: John Doench & David Root. Depositing organization: Broad Institute. Publication: Optimized sgRNA design to maximize activity and minimize off-target effects of CRISPR-Cas9. Doench JG, Fusi N, Sullender M, Hegde M, Vaimberg EW, Donovan KF, Smith I, Tothova Z, Wilen C, Orchard R, Virgin HW, Listgarten J, Root DE. Nat Biotechnol. 2016 Jan 18. doi: 10.1038/nbt.3437. PubMed 26780180.
Backbone
  Vector backbone: lentiGuide-Puro
  Backbone manufacturer: Zhang Lab (Addgene plasmid # 52963)
  Vector type: Mammalian Expression, Lentiviral, CRISPR
  Selectable markers: Puromycin
Growth in bacteria
  Bacterial resistance: Ampicillin, 100 μg/mL
  Growth temperature: 37°C
  Growth strain: DH5alpha
  Copy number: High Copy
Gene/Insert
  Gene/Insert name: WNK2 (alt names: WNK2; NM_001282394.1)
  gRNA/shRNA sequence: AGGCCAACCTGTGTACCCAG
  Species: H. sapiens (human)
  Entrez Gene: WNK2 (a.k.a. NY-CO-43, P/OKcl.13, PRKWNK2, SDCCAG43)
  Promoter: hU6
  Cloning method: Unknown
  Sequencing primers: 5′ U6-F; 3′ pS2-R
Terms and licenses: Academic/Nonprofit Terms; Industry Terms: Not Available to Industry
Depositor comments: The gRNA was designed to target the following Genbank reference sequence(s): NM_001282394.1,NM_006648.3. Note that this plasmid does NOT contain Cas9. It should be used in conjunction with lentiCas9-Blast (Addgene #52962) or otherwise with cell lines already expressing Cas9. Browse the full kinome gRNA library at http://www.addgene.org/pooled-library/broadgpp-human-kinome/ or visit http://www.broadinstitute.org/rnai/public/ for detailed protocols and information.
How to cite: WNK2 gRNA (BRDN0001162416) was a gift from John Doench & David Root (Addgene plasmid # 75671 ; http://n2t.net/addgene:75671 ; RRID:Addgene_75671)
