>Addgene plasmid #75671 | WNK2 gRNA (BRDN0001162416) | depositor partial sequence | sequence record 143131 | Target Sequence
AGGCCAACCTGTGTACCCAG
