>Addgene plasmid #75671 | WNK2 gRNA (BRDN0001162416) | addgene partial sequence | sequence record 184335 | hU6-F
GTGACGTAGAAAGTAATAATTTCTTGGGTAGTTTGCAGTTTTAAAATTATGTTTTAAAATGGACTATCAT
ATGCTTACCGTAACTTGAAAGTATTTCGATTTCTTGGCTTTATATATCTTGTGGAAAGGACGAAACACCG
AGGCCAACCTGTGTACCCAGGTTTTAGAGCTAGAAATAGCAAGTTAAAATAAGGCTAGTCCGTTATCAAC
TTGAAAAAGTGGCACCGAGTCGGTGCTTTTTTAAGCTTGGCGTAACTAGATCTTGAGACAAATGGCAGTA
TTCATCCACAATTTTAAAAGAAAAGGGGGGATTGGGGGGTACAGTGCAGGGGAAAGAATAGTAGACATAA
TAGCAACAGACATACAAACTAAAGAATTACAAAAACAAATTACAAAAATTCAAAATTTTCGGGTTTATTA
CAGGGACAGCAGAGATCCACTTTGGCGCCGGCTCGAGGGGGCCCGGGTGCAAAGATGGATAAAGTTTTAA
ACAGAGAGGAATCTTTGCAGCTAATGGACCTTCTAGGTCTTGAAAGGAGTGGGAATTGGCTCCGGTGCCC
GTCAGTGGGC
